Addgene plasmid #131908: pDONR221_SLC12A2
Purpose: Gateway entry clone with codon-optimized ORF sequence for subcloning into custom expression vectors
Depositing lab: RESOLUTE Consortium & Giulio Superti-Furga. Depositing organization: CeMM Research Center for Molecular Medicine. Publication: The RESOLUTE consortium: unlocking SLC transporters for drug discovery. Superti-Furga G, Lackner D, Wiedmer T, Ingles-Prieto A, Barbosa B, Girardi E, Goldmann U, Gurtl B, Klavins K, Klimek C, Lindinger S, Lineiro-Retes E, Muller AC, Onstein S, Redinger G, Reil D, Sedlyarov V, Wolf G, Crawford M, Everley R, ... Steppan CM. Nat Rev Drug Discov. 2020 Jul;19(7):429-430. doi: 10.1038/d41573-020-00056-6. PubMed 32265506.
Backbone
  Vector backbone: pDONR221
  Backbone manufacturer: Thermo Fisher Scientific
  Backbone size w/o insert (bp): 2550
  Vector type: Mammalian Expression
Growth in bacteria
  Bacterial resistance: Kanamycin, 50 μg/mL
  Growth temperature: 37°C
  Growth strain: Stbl3
  Copy number: High Copy
Gene/Insert
  Gene/Insert name: SLC12A2 (alt name: NKCC1, BSC, BSC2, PPP1R141)
  Species: H. sapiens (human)
  Insert size (bp): 3636
  Entrez Gene: SLC12A2 (a.k.a. BSC, BSC-2, BSC2, CCC1, KILQS, NKCC1, PPP1R141)
  Cloning method: Gateway Cloning
  Sequencing primers: 5′ M13-fwd; 3′ M13-rev
Terms and licenses: Academic/Nonprofit Terms; Industry Terms
Depositor comments: For more information on the full Resolute plasmid collection, please see www.addgene.org/depositor-collections/re-solute/. Please provide your feedback on this plasmid to the RESOLUTE consortium by filling out their RESOLUTE repository feedback form: https://forms.office.com/Pages/ResponsePage.aspx?id=0e05yklzmkS7rjFGQL4N7z4feCLQvEJAmVcOCM_u885UN1JJRko0Ukg4TVQwNTZLOUxPQVJWT1NHUCQlQCN0PWcu
How to cite: pDONR221_SLC12A2 was a gift from RESOLUTE Consortium & Giulio Superti-Furga (Addgene plasmid # 131908 ; http://n2t.net/addgene:131908 ; RRID:Addgene_131908)
