[The description below was written by a language model from this plasmid's Addgene catalogue record and pLannotate feature annotations shown in this document.]
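Description:
pDONR221_SLC12A2 is a Gateway entry clone built on the pDONR221 backbone and carrying a codon-optimized open reading frame for human SLC12A2, also known as NKCC1 or BSC2. This cation-chloride cotransporter mediates electroneutral movement of sodium, potassium and chloride across the membrane and contributes to ionic balance and cell volume regulation. The plasmid is about 6.2 kb in total, with an insert of roughly 3.6 kb. It is maintained in E. coli through a high-copy ColE1/pUC-type origin and selected with kanamycin via an aminoglycoside phosphotransferase (KanR) gene.

The SLC12A2 coding sequence sits between attL1 and attL2 sites, the recombination sequences used in the Gateway LR reaction. This arrangement lets the ORF be moved directionally and in frame into any attR-containing destination vector. Although the catalogue lists the vector type as mammalian expression, the annotated features show no eukaryotic promoter or polyadenylation signal driving the insert, so expression in mammalian cells depends on transfer into a suitable destination vector, consistent with the stated purpose. Upstream of attL1 lie the rrnB T1 and T2 transcription terminators, which insulate the insert from read-through transcription in bacteria. A T7 promoter sits just beyond attL2 on the opposite strand, facing back towards the insert. Short lacI and lacZα fragments are annotated as backbone remnants, and M13 forward and reverse primer sites flank the cassette for sequence verification. No epitope tags or reporters are annotated.

The construct belongs to a consortium collection of solute carrier (SLC) transporter clones and serves as a source of the ORF for subcloning into custom expression vectors.
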