Features (pLannotate 1.2.2; 10 found; start..end, strand, type, name):
    121..213     +  CDS            lacI (fragment): lac repressor; lacI; The lac repressor binds to the lac operator to inhibit transcription in E. coli. This inhibition can be relieved by adding lactose or isopropyl-β-D-thiogalactopyranoside (IPTG).
    268..295     -  terminator     rrnB T2 terminator: transcription terminator T2 from the E. coli rrnB gene
    427..470     +  terminator     rrnB T1 terminator: Escherichia coli rrnB; transcription terminator T1 from the E. coli rrnB gene
    517..553     -  CDS            lacZα (fragment): LacZα fragment of β-galactosidase; lacZ fragment
    569..668     +  protein_bind   attL1: mutant version of attL; recombination site for the Gateway® LR reaction LR Clonase™
    674..4309    +  CDS            SLC12A2: S12A2_HUMAN - Also known as NKCC1. Experimental evidence at protein level: Swiss-Prot protein existence level 1. Cation-chloride cotransporter which mediates the electroneutral transport of chloride, potassium and/or sodium ions across the membrane. Plays a vital role in the regulation of ionic balance and cell volume. From Homo sapiens (Human).
   4311..4410    -  protein_bind   attL2: mutant version of attL; recombination site for the Gateway® LR reaction LR Clonase™
   4428..4446    -  promoter       T7 promoter: promoter for bacteriophage T7 RNA polymerase
   4580..5389    +  CDS            KanR: aminoglycoside phosphotransferase; aph(3')-Ia; confers resistance to kanamycin in bacteria or G418 (Geneticin®) in eukaryotes
   5536..6124    +  rep_origin     ori: high-copy-number ColE1/pMB1/pBR322/pUC origin of replication
>Addgene plasmid #131908 | pDONR221_SLC12A2 | addgene full sequence | sequence record 259272 | Addgene NGS Result
CTTTCCTGCGTTATCCCCTGATTCTGTGGATAACCGTATTACCGCCTTTGAGTGAGCTGATACCGCTCGC
CGCAGCCGAACGACCGAGCGCAGCGAGTCAGTGAGCGAGGAAGCGGAAGAGCGCCCAATACGCAAACCGC
CTCTCCCCGCGCGTTGGCCGATTCATTAATGCAGCTGGCACGACAGGTTTCCCGACTGGAAAGCGGGCAG
TGAGCGCAACGCAATTAATACGCGTACCGCTAGCCAGGAAGAGTTTGTAGAAACGCAAAAAGGCCATCCG
TCAGGATGGCCTTCTGCTTAGTTTGATGCCTGGCAGTTTATGGCGGGCGTCCTGCCCGCCACCCTCCGGG
CCGTTGCTTCACAACGTTCAAATCCGCTCCCGGCGGATTTGTCCTACTCAGGAGAGCGTTCACCGACAAA
CAACAGATAAAACGAAAGGCCCAGTCTTCCGACTGAGCCTTTCGTTTTATTTGATGCCTGGCAGTTCCCT
ACTCTCGCGTTAACGCTAGCATGGATGTTTTCCCAGTCACGACGTTGTAAAACGACGGCCAGTCTTAAGC
TCGGGCCCCAAATAATGATTTTATTTTGACTGATAGTGACCTGTTCGTTGCAACACATTGATGAGCAATG
CTTTTTTATAATGCCAACTTTGTACAAAAAAGCAGGCTCCACCATGGAGCCACGGCCCACAGCCCCAAGC
TCCGGAGCACCAGGACTGGCAGGAGTGGGAGAGACCCCATCCGCCGCCGCCCTGGCCGCCGCCAGAGTGG
AGCTGCCCGGCACAGCCGTGCCCAGCGTGCCTGAGGACGCCGCCCCTGCCTCCAGGGACGGCGGCGGCGT
GCGCGATGAGGGCCCTGCCGCCGCCGGCGACGGCCTGGGCAGGCCACTGGGACCTACCCCAAGCCAGTCC
CGCTTCCAGGTGGATCTGGTGTCCGAGAACGCCGGCAGAGCCGCCGCAGCCGCCGCAGCAGCAGCAGCAG
CCGCCGCCGCCGCTGGAGCCGGCGCCGGCGCCAAGCAGACCCCCGCCGACGGCGAGGCATCTGGAGAGAG
CGAGCCTGCAAAGGGAAGCGAGGAGGCAAAGGGCCGGTTCAGAGTGAATTTTGTGGATCCTGCCGCCTCT
AGCTCCGCCGAGGACTCTCTGAGCGATGCAGCAGGAGTGGGAGTGGACGGACCAAACGTGTCCTTCCAGA
ATGGCGGCGATACAGTGCTGTCTGAGGGCTCTAGCCTGCACTCTGGCGGAGGAGGAGGAAGCGGACACCA
CCAGCACTACTATTACGACACCCACACAAACACCTATTACCTGCGGACATTTGGCCACAATACCATGGAC
GCCGTGCCTCGGATCGATCACTACAGACACACCGCAGCACAGCTGGGAGAGAAGCTGCTGAGACCAAGCC
TGGCCGAGCTGCACGACGAGCTGGAGAAGGAGCCCTTCGAGGATGGCTTTGCCAACGGCGAGGAGTCCAC
ACCTACCAGGGATGCCGTGGTGACATATACCGCCGAGTCTAAGGGCGTGGTGAAGTTCGGCTGGATCAAG
GGCGTGCTGGTGCGGTGCATGCTGAATATCTGGGGCGTGATGCTGTTTATCAGACTGAGCTGGATCGTGG
GACAGGCAGGAATCGGACTGAGCGTGCTGGTCATCATGATGGCCACAGTGGTGACCACAATCACAGGCCT
GTCCACCTCTGCCATCGCAACCAACGGATTCGTGCGGGGAGGAGGCGCCTATTACCTGATCAGCAGATCC
CTGGGACCAGAGTTTGGAGGAGCAATCGGCCTGATCTTCGCCTTTGCCAACGCAGTGGCAGTGGCAATGT
ACGTGGTGGGCTTCGCCGAGACAGTGGTGGAGCTGCTGAAGGAGCACTCCATCCTGATGATCGACGAGAT
CAATGATATCAGGATCATCGGCGCCATCACCGTGGTCATCCTGCTGGGCATCAGCGTGGCAGGAATGGAG
TGGGAGGCAAAGGCCCAGATCGTGCTGCTGGTCATCCTGCTGCTGGCCATCGGCGACTTTGTGATCGGCA
CCTTCATCCCACTGGAGTCTAAGAAGCCCAAGGGCTTCTTTGGCTACAAGAGCGAGATCTTCAACGAGAA
TTTTGGCCCCGATTTCCGCGAGGAGGAGACATTCTTTAGCGTGTTCGCCATCTTCTTTCCTGCAGCAACC
GGAATCCTGGCAGGAGCAAACATCTCCGGCGACCTGGCCGATCCTCAGTCTGCCATCCCAAAGGGCACAC
TGCTGGCCATCCTGATCACCACACTGGTGTACGTGGGCATCGCCGTGTCCGTGGGATCTTGCGTGGTGCG
GGACGCAACCGGAAACGTGAATGATACAATCGTGACCGAGCTGACAAACTGCACCAGCGCCGCCTGTAAG
CTGAATTTCGACTTTTCCTCTTGCGAGAGCTCCCCATGTTCCTATGGCCTGATGAACAATTTTCAGGTCA
TGAGCATGGTGTCCGGCTTCACACCCCTGATCAGCGCCGGCATCTTTTCCGCCACCCTGTCTAGCGCCCT
GGCATCTCTGGTGAGCGCCCCAAAGATCTTCCAGGCCCTGTGCAAGGATAACATCTATCCCGCCTTCCAG
ATGTTTGCCAAGGGCTACGGCAAGAACAATGAGCCACTGAGAGGCTATATCCTGACCTTTCTGATCGCCC
TGGGCTTCATCCTGATCGCCGAGCTGAACGTGATCGCCCCCATCATCTCCAATTTCTTTCTGGCCTCTTA
CGCCCTGATCAATTTCTCCGTGTTTCACGCAAGCCTGGCAAAGTCCCCTGGATGGAGGCCAGCCTTCAAG
TATTACAACATGTGGATCAGCCTGCTGGGCGCCATCCTGTGCTGTATCGTGATGTTTGTGATCAATTGGT
GGGCCGCCCTGCTGACATACGTGATCGTGCTGGGCCTGTATATCTACGTGACCTATAAGAAGCCTGACGT
GAACTGGGGCTCCTCTACACAGGCCCTGACCTATCTGAATGCCCTGCAGCACTCTATCAGGCTGAGCGGC
GTGGAGGATCACGTGAAGAACTTCCGCCCACAGTGCCTGGTCATGACAGGAGCACCAAATTCCAGGCCTG
CCCTGCTGCACCTGGTGCACGACTTTACCAAGAACGTGGGCCTGATGATCTGTGGACACGTGCACATGGG
ACCACGGAGACAGGCCATGAAGGAGATGAGCATCGATCAGGCCAAGTACCAGCGGTGGCTGATCAAGAAT
AAGATGAAGGCCTTCTATGCACCAGTGCACGCAGACGATCTGAGGGAGGGCGCCCAGTACCTGATGCAGG
CAGCAGGACTGGGAAGGATGAAGCCTAACACCCTGGTGCTGGGCTTTAAGAAGGACTGGCTGCAGGCCGA
TATGAGGGACGTGGATATGTACATCAATCTGTTTCACGACGCCTTCGATATCCAGTATGGCGTGGTGGTC
ATCCGCCTGAAGGAGGGCCTGGACATCAGCCACCTGCAGGGCCAGGAGGAGCTGCTGAGCTCCCAGGAGA
AGTCTCCAGGCACCAAGGATGTGGTGGTGAGCGTGGAGTACTCCAAGAAGTCTGACCTGGATACATCCAA
GCCCCTGTCTGAGAAGCCTATCACCCACAAGGTGGAGGAGGAGGACGGCAAGACAGCCACCCAGCCCCTG
CTGAAGAAGGAGTCTAAGGGCCCAATCGTGCCCCTGAACGTGGCCGACCAGAAGCTGCTGGAGGCCAGCA
CACAGTTCCAGAAGAAGCAGGGCAAGAATACCATCGACGTGTGGTGGCTGTTTGACGATGGCGGCCTGAC
CCTGCTGATCCCCTACCTGCTGACCACCAAGAAGAAGTGGAAGGACTGTAAGATCCGGGTGTTCATCGGC
GGCAAGATCAACAGAATCGACCACGATAGGCGCGCCATGGCCACACTGCTGTCTAAGTTTAGAATCGACT
TCAGCGATATCATGGTGCTGGGCGATATCAACACCAAGCCTAAGAAGGAGAATATCATCGCCTTTGAGGA
GATCATCGAGCCATATCGGCTGCACGAGGACGATAAGGAGCAGGACATCGCCGATAAGATGAAGGAGGAC
GAGCCCTGGAGAATCACAGATAACGAGCTGGAGCTGTATAAGACAAAGACCTACAGGCAGATCCGCCTGA
ACGAACTGCTGAAGGAACACTCTAGCACCGCCAATATCATCGTGATGTCCCTGCCTGTGGCAAGGAAGGG
AGCCGTGTCCTCTGCCCTGTACATGGCCTGGCTGGAGGCCCTGTCTAAGGACCTGCCACCTATCCTGCTG
GTGCGCGGCAATCACCAGAGCGTGCTGACCTTCTATTCCGACCCAGCTTTCTTGTACAAAGTTGGCATTA
TAAGAAAGCATTGCTTATCAATTTGTTGCAACGAACAGGTCACTATCAGTCAAAATAAAATCATTATTTG
CCATCCAGCTGATATCCCCTATAGTGAGTCGTATTACATGGTCATAGCTGTTTCCTGGCAGCTCTGGCCC
GTGTCTCAAAATCTCTGATGTTACATTGCACAAGATAAAAATATATCATCATGAACAATAAAACTGTCTG
CTTACATAAACAGTAATACAAGGGGTGTTATGAGCCATATTCAACGGGAAACGTCGAGGCCGCGATTAAA
TTCCAACATGGATGCTGATTTATATGGGTATAAATGGGCTCGCGATAATGTCGGGCAATCAGGTGCGACA
ATCTATCGCTTGTATGGGAAGCCCGATGCGCCAGAGTTGTTTCTGAAACATGGCAAAGGTAGCGTTGCCA
ATGATGTTACAGATGAGATGGTCAGACTAAACTGGCTGACGGAATTTATGCCTCTTCCGACCATCAAGCA
TTTTATCCGTACTCCTGATGATGCATGGTTACTCACCACTGCGATCCCCGGAAAAACAGCATTCCAGGTA
TTAGAAGAATATCCTGATTCAGGTGAAAATATTGTTGATGCGCTGGCAGTGTTCCTGCGCCGGTTGCATT
CGATTCCTGTTTGTAATTGTCCTTTTAACAGCGATCGCGTATTTCGTCTCGCTCAGGCGCAATCACGAAT
GAATAACGGTTTGGTTGATGCGAGTGATTTTGATGACGAGCGTAATGGCTGGCCTGTTGAACAAGTCTGG
AAAGAAATGCATAAACTTTTGCCATTCTCACCGGATTCAGTCGTCACTCATGGTGATTTCTCACTTGATA
ACCTTATTTTTGACGAGGGGAAATTAATAGGTTGTATTGATGTTGGACGAGTCGGAATCGCAGACCGATA
CCAGGATCTTGCCATCCTATGGAACTGCCTCGGTGAGTTTTCTCCTTCATTACAGAAACGGCTTTTTCAA
AAATATGGTATTGATAATCCTGATATGAATAAATTGCAGTTTCATTTGATGCTCGATGAGTTTTTCTAAT
CAGAATTGGTTAATTGGTTGTAACACTGGCAGAGCATTACGCTGACTTGACGGGACGGCGCAAGCTCATG
ACCAAAATCCCTTAACGTGAGTTACGCGTCGTTCCACTGAGCGTCAGACCCCGTAGAAAAGATCAAAGGA
TCTTCTTGAGATCCTTTTTTTCTGCGCGTAATCTGCTGCTTGCAAACAAAAAAACCACCGCTACCAGCGG
TGGTTTGTTTGCCGGATCAAGAGCTACCAACTCTTTTTCCGAAGGTAACTGGCTTCAGCAGAGCGCAGAT
ACCAAATACTGTTCTTCTAGTGTAGCCGTAGTTAGGCCACCACTTCAAGAACTCTGTAGCACCGCCTACA
TACCTCGCTCTGCTAATCCTGTTACCAGTGGCTGCTGCCAGTGGCGATAAGTCGTGTCTTACCGGGTTGG
ACTCAAGACGATAGTTACCGGATAAGGCGCAGCGGTCGGGCTGAACGGGGGGTTCGTGCACACAGCCCAG
CTTGGAGCGAACGACCTACACCGAACTGAGATACCTACAGCGTGAGCTATGAGAAAGCGCCACGCTTCCC
GAAGGGAGAAAGGCGGACAGGTATCCGGTAAGCGGCAGGGTCGGAACAGGAGAGCGCACGAGGGAGCTTC
CAGGGGGAAACGCCTGGTATCTTTATAGTCCTGTCGGGTTTCGCCACCTCTGACTTGAGCGTCGATTTTT
GTGATGCTCGTCAGGGGGGCGGAGCCTATGGAAAAACGCCAGCAACGCGGCCTTTTTACGGTTCCTGGCC
TTTTGCTGGCCTTTTGCTCACATGTT
