>Addgene plasmid #131908 | pDONR221_SLC12A2 | depositor partial sequence | sequence record 253216 | Codon-optimized ORF of SLC12A2
ATGGAGCCACGGCCCACAGCCCCAAGCTCCGGAGCACCAGGACTGGCAGGAGTGGGAGAGACCCCATCCG
CCGCCGCCCTGGCCGCCGCCAGAGTGGAGCTGCCCGGCACAGCCGTGCCCAGCGTGCCTGAGGACGCCGC
CCCTGCCTCCAGGGACGGCGGCGGCGTGCGCGATGAGGGCCCTGCCGCCGCCGGCGACGGCCTGGGCAGG
CCACTGGGACCTACCCCAAGCCAGTCCCGCTTCCAGGTGGATCTGGTGTCCGAGAACGCCGGCAGAGCCG
CCGCAGCCGCCGCAGCAGCAGCAGCAGCCGCCGCCGCCGCTGGAGCCGGCGCCGGCGCCAAGCAGACCCC
CGCCGACGGCGAGGCATCTGGAGAGAGCGAGCCTGCAAAGGGAAGCGAGGAGGCAAAGGGCCGGTTCAGA
GTGAATTTTGTGGATCCTGCCGCCTCTAGCTCCGCCGAGGACTCTCTGAGCGATGCAGCAGGAGTGGGAG
TGGACGGACCAAACGTGTCCTTCCAGAATGGCGGCGATACAGTGCTGTCTGAGGGCTCTAGCCTGCACTC
TGGCGGAGGAGGAGGAAGCGGACACCACCAGCACTACTATTACGACACCCACACAAACACCTATTACCTG
CGGACATTTGGCCACAATACCATGGACGCCGTGCCTCGGATCGATCACTACAGACACACCGCAGCACAGC
TGGGAGAGAAGCTGCTGAGACCAAGCCTGGCCGAGCTGCACGACGAGCTGGAGAAGGAGCCCTTCGAGGA
TGGCTTTGCCAACGGCGAGGAGTCCACACCTACCAGGGATGCCGTGGTGACATATACCGCCGAGTCTAAG
GGCGTGGTGAAGTTCGGCTGGATCAAGGGCGTGCTGGTGCGGTGCATGCTGAATATCTGGGGCGTGATGC
TGTTTATCAGACTGAGCTGGATCGTGGGACAGGCAGGAATCGGACTGAGCGTGCTGGTCATCATGATGGC
CACAGTGGTGACCACAATCACAGGCCTGTCCACCTCTGCCATCGCAACCAACGGATTCGTGCGGGGAGGA
GGCGCCTATTACCTGATCAGCAGATCCCTGGGACCAGAGTTTGGAGGAGCAATCGGCCTGATCTTCGCCT
TTGCCAACGCAGTGGCAGTGGCAATGTACGTGGTGGGCTTCGCCGAGACAGTGGTGGAGCTGCTGAAGGA
GCACTCCATCCTGATGATCGACGAGATCAATGATATCAGGATCATCGGCGCCATCACCGTGGTCATCCTG
CTGGGCATCAGCGTGGCAGGAATGGAGTGGGAGGCAAAGGCCCAGATCGTGCTGCTGGTCATCCTGCTGC
TGGCCATCGGCGACTTTGTGATCGGCACCTTCATCCCACTGGAGTCTAAGAAGCCCAAGGGCTTCTTTGG
CTACAAGAGCGAGATCTTCAACGAGAATTTTGGCCCCGATTTCCGCGAGGAGGAGACATTCTTTAGCGTG
TTCGCCATCTTCTTTCCTGCAGCAACCGGAATCCTGGCAGGAGCAAACATCTCCGGCGACCTGGCCGATC
CTCAGTCTGCCATCCCAAAGGGCACACTGCTGGCCATCCTGATCACCACACTGGTGTACGTGGGCATCGC
CGTGTCCGTGGGATCTTGCGTGGTGCGGGACGCAACCGGAAACGTGAATGATACAATCGTGACCGAGCTG
ACAAACTGCACCAGCGCCGCCTGTAAGCTGAATTTCGACTTTTCCTCTTGCGAGAGCTCCCCATGTTCCT
ATGGCCTGATGAACAATTTTCAGGTCATGAGCATGGTGTCCGGCTTCACACCCCTGATCAGCGCCGGCAT
CTTTTCCGCCACCCTGTCTAGCGCCCTGGCATCTCTGGTGAGCGCCCCAAAGATCTTCCAGGCCCTGTGC
AAGGATAACATCTATCCCGCCTTCCAGATGTTTGCCAAGGGCTACGGCAAGAACAATGAGCCACTGAGAG
GCTATATCCTGACCTTTCTGATCGCCCTGGGCTTCATCCTGATCGCCGAGCTGAACGTGATCGCCCCCAT
CATCTCCAATTTCTTTCTGGCCTCTTACGCCCTGATCAATTTCTCCGTGTTTCACGCAAGCCTGGCAAAG
TCCCCTGGATGGAGGCCAGCCTTCAAGTATTACAACATGTGGATCAGCCTGCTGGGCGCCATCCTGTGCT
GTATCGTGATGTTTGTGATCAATTGGTGGGCCGCCCTGCTGACATACGTGATCGTGCTGGGCCTGTATAT
CTACGTGACCTATAAGAAGCCTGACGTGAACTGGGGCTCCTCTACACAGGCCCTGACCTATCTGAATGCC
CTGCAGCACTCTATCAGGCTGAGCGGCGTGGAGGATCACGTGAAGAACTTCCGCCCACAGTGCCTGGTCA
TGACAGGAGCACCAAATTCCAGGCCTGCCCTGCTGCACCTGGTGCACGACTTTACCAAGAACGTGGGCCT
GATGATCTGTGGACACGTGCACATGGGACCACGGAGACAGGCCATGAAGGAGATGAGCATCGATCAGGCC
AAGTACCAGCGGTGGCTGATCAAGAATAAGATGAAGGCCTTCTATGCACCAGTGCACGCAGACGATCTGA
GGGAGGGCGCCCAGTACCTGATGCAGGCAGCAGGACTGGGAAGGATGAAGCCTAACACCCTGGTGCTGGG
CTTTAAGAAGGACTGGCTGCAGGCCGATATGAGGGACGTGGATATGTACATCAATCTGTTTCACGACGCC
TTCGATATCCAGTATGGCGTGGTGGTCATCCGCCTGAAGGAGGGCCTGGACATCAGCCACCTGCAGGGCC
AGGAGGAGCTGCTGAGCTCCCAGGAGAAGTCTCCAGGCACCAAGGATGTGGTGGTGAGCGTGGAGTACTC
CAAGAAGTCTGACCTGGATACATCCAAGCCCCTGTCTGAGAAGCCTATCACCCACAAGGTGGAGGAGGAG
GACGGCAAGACAGCCACCCAGCCCCTGCTGAAGAAGGAGTCTAAGGGCCCAATCGTGCCCCTGAACGTGG
CCGACCAGAAGCTGCTGGAGGCCAGCACACAGTTCCAGAAGAAGCAGGGCAAGAATACCATCGACGTGTG
GTGGCTGTTTGACGATGGCGGCCTGACCCTGCTGATCCCCTACCTGCTGACCACCAAGAAGAAGTGGAAG
GACTGTAAGATCCGGGTGTTCATCGGCGGCAAGATCAACAGAATCGACCACGATAGGCGCGCCATGGCCA
CACTGCTGTCTAAGTTTAGAATCGACTTCAGCGATATCATGGTGCTGGGCGATATCAACACCAAGCCTAA
GAAGGAGAATATCATCGCCTTTGAGGAGATCATCGAGCCATATCGGCTGCACGAGGACGATAAGGAGCAG
GACATCGCCGATAAGATGAAGGAGGACGAGCCCTGGAGAATCACAGATAACGAGCTGGAGCTGTATAAGA
CAAAGACCTACAGGCAGATCCGCCTGAACGAACTGCTGAAGGAACACTCTAGCACCGCCAATATCATCGT
GATGTCCCTGCCTGTGGCAAGGAAGGGAGCCGTGTCCTCTGCCCTGTACATGGCCTGGCTGGAGGCCCTG
TCTAAGGACCTGCCACCTATCCTGCTGGTGCGCGGCAATCACCAGAGCGTGCTGACCTTCTATTCC
